>Addgene plasmid #173075 | pNH-NanoLuc | addgene full sequence | sequence record 346624 | Addgene NGS Result
CTAGAAATAATTTTGTTTAACTTTAAGAAGGAGATATACATATGCACCATCATCATCATCATTCTATGGT
CTTCACACTCGAAGATTTCGTTGGGGACTGGCGACAGACAGCCGGCTACAACCTGGACCAAGTCCTTGAA
CAGGGAGGTGTGTCCAGTTTGTTTCAGAATCTCGGGGTGTCCGTAACTCCGATCCAAAGGATTGTCCTGA
GCGGTGAAAATGGGCTGAAGATCGACATCCATGTCATCATCCCGTATGAAGGTCTGAGCGGCGACCAAAT
GGGCCAGATCGAAAAAATTTTTAAGGTGGTGTACCCTGTGGACGATCATCACTTTAAGGTGATCCTGCAC
TATGGCACACTGGTAATCGACGGGGTTACGCCGAACATGATCGACTATTTCGGACGGCCGTATGAAGGCA
TCGCCGTGTTCGACGGCAAAAAGATCACTGTAACAGGGACCCTGTGGAACGGCAACAAAATTATCGACGA
GCGCCTGATCAACCCCGACGGCTCCCTGCTGTTCCGAGTAACCATCAACGGAGTGACCGGCTGGCGGCTG
TGCGAACGCATTCTGGCGGGTACCGAGAACTTGTACTTCCAATCCATGGAGACCGACGTCCACATATACC
TGCCGTTCACTATTATTTAGTGAAATGAGATATTATGATATTTTCTGAATTGTGATTAAAAAGGCAACTT
TATGCCCATGCAACAGAAACTATAAAAAATACAGAGAATGAAAAGAAACAGATAGATTTTTTAGTTCTTT
AGGCCCGTAGTCTGCAAATCCTTTTATGATTTTCTATCAAACAAAAGAGGAAAATAGACCAGTTGCAATC
CAAACGAGAGTCTAATAGAATGAGGTCGAAAAGTAAATCGCGCGGGTTTGTTACTGATAAAGCAGGCAAG
ACCTAAAATGTGTAAAGGGCAAAGTGTATACTTTGGCGTCACCCCTTACATATTTTAGGTCTTTTTTTAT
TGTGCGTAACTAACTTGCCATCTTCAAACAGGAGGGCTGGAAGAAGCAGACCGCTAACACAGTACATAAA
AAAGGAGACATGAACGATGAACATCAAAAAGTTTGCAAAACAAGCAACAGTATTAACCTTTACTACCGCA
CTGCTGGCAGGAGGCGCAACTCAAGCGTTTGCGAAAGAAACGAACCAAAAGCCATATAAGGAAACATACG
GCATTTCCCATATTACACGCCATGATATGCTGCAAATCCCTGAACAGCAAAAAAATGAAAAATATAAAGT
TCCTGAGTTCGATTCGTCCACAATTAAAAATATCTCTTCTGCAAAAGGCCTGGACGTTTGGGACAGCTGG
CCATTACAAAACACTGACGGCACTGTCGCAAACTATCACGGCTACCACATCGTCTTTGCATTAGCCGGAG
ATCCTAAAAATGCGGATGACACATCGATTTACATGTTCTATCAAAAAGTCGGCGAAACTTCTATTGACAG
CTGGAAAAACGCTGGCCGCGTCTTTAAAGACAGCGACAAATTCGATGCAAATGATTCTATCCTAAAAGAC
CAAACACAAGAATGGTCAGGTTCAGCCACATTTACATCTGACGGAAAAATCCGTTTATTCTACACTGATT
TCTCCGGTAAACATTACGGCAAACAAACACTGACAACTGCACAAGTTAACGTATCAGCATCAGACAGCTC
TTTGAACATCAACGGTGTAGAGGATTATAAATCAATCTTTGACGGTGACGGAAAAACGTATCAAAATGTA
CAGCAGTTCATCGATGAAGGCAACTACAGCTCAGGCGACAACCATACGCTGAGAGATCCTCACTACGTAG
AAGATAAAGGCCACAAATACTTAGTATTTGAAGCAAACACTGGAACTGAAGATGGCTACCAAGGCGAAGA
ATCTTTATTTAACAAAGCATACTATGGCAAAAGCACATCATTCTTCCGTCAAGAAAGTCAAAAACTTCTG
CAAAGCGATAAAAAACGCACGGCTGAGTTAGCAAACGGCGCTCTCGGTATGATTGAGCTAAACGATGATT
ACACACTGAAAAAAGTGATGAAACCGCTGATTGCATCTAACACAGTAACAGATGAAATTGAACGCGCGAA
CGTCTTTAAAATGAACGGCAAATGGTACCTGTTCACTGACTCCCGCGGATCAAAAATGACGATTGACGGC
ATTACGTCTAACGATATTTACATGCTTGGTTATGTTTCTAATTCTTTAACTGGCCCATACAAGCCGCTGA
ACAAAACTGGCCTTGTGTTAAAAATGGATCTTGATCCTAACGATGTAACCTTTACTTACTCACACTTCGC
TGTACCTCAAGCGAAAGGAAACAATGTCGTGATTACAAGCTATATGACAAACAGAGGATTCTACGCAGAC
AAACAATCAACGTTTGCGCCTAGCTTCCTGCTGAACATCAAAGGCAAGAAAACATCTGTTGTCAAAGACA
GCATCCTTGAACAAGGACAATTAACAGTTAACAAATAAAAACGCAAAAGAAAATGCCGATATCCTATTGG
CATTGACGGTCTCCAGTAAAGGTGGATACGGATCCGAATTCGAGCTCCGTCGACAAGCTTGCGGCCGCAC
TCGAGCACCACCACCACCACCACTGAGATCCGGCTGCTAACAAAGCCCGAAAGGAAGCTGAGTTGGCTGC
TGCCACCGCTGAGCAATAACTAGCATAACCCCTTGGGGCCTCTAAACGGGTCTTGAGGGGTTTTTTGCTG
AAAGGAGGAACTATATCCGGATTGGCGAATGGG
[124 nt withheld, positions 2764-2887]
C
[91 nt withheld, positions 2889-2979]
A
[49 nt withheld, positions 2981-3029]
CCTTTGACGTTGGAGTCCACGTTCTTT
[37 nt withheld, positions 3057-3093]
ACCCTATCTCGGTCTATTCTTTTGATTTATAAGGGATTTTGCCGATTTCGGCCTATTGGTTAAAAAATGA
GCTGATTTAACAAAAATTTAACGCGAATTTTAACAAAATATTAACGCTTACAATTTAGGTGGCACTTTTC
GGGGAAATGTGCGCGGAACCCCTATTTGTTTATTTTTCTAAATACATTCAAATATGTATCCGCTCATGAA
TTAATTCTTAGAAAAACTCATCGAGCATCAAATGAAACTGCAATTTATTCATATCAGGATTATCAATACC
ATATTTTTGAAAAAGCCGTTTCTGTAATGAAGGAGAAAACTCACCGAGGCAGTTCCATAGGATGGCAAGA
TCCTGGTATCGGTCTGCGATTCCGACTCGTCCAACATCAATACAACCTATTAATTTCCCCTCGTCAAAAA
TAAGGTTATCAAGTGAGAAATCACCATGAGTGACGACTGAATCCGGTGAGAATGGCAAAAGTTTATGCAT
TTCTTTCCAGACTTGTTCAACAGGCCAGCCATTACGCTCGTCATCAAAATCACTCGCATCAACCAAACCG
TTATTCATTCGTGATTGCGCCTGAGCGAGACGAAATACGCGATCGCTGTTAAAAGGACAATTACAAACAG
GAATCGAATGCAACCGGCGCAGGAACACTGCCAGCGCATCAACAATATTTTCACCTGAATCAGGATATTC
TTCTAATACCTGGAATGCTGTTTTCCCGGGGATCGCAGTGGTGAGTAACCATGCATCATCAGGAGTACGG
ATAAAATGCTTGATGGTCGGAAGAGGCATAAATTCCGTCAGCCAGTTTAGTCTGACCATCTCATCTGTAA
CATCATTGGCAACGCTACCTTTGCCATGTTTCAGAAACAACTCTGGCGCATCGGGCTTCCCATACAATCG
ATAGATTGTCGCACCTGATTGCCCGACATTATCGCGAGCCCATTTATACCCATATAAATCAGCATCCATG
TTGGAATTTAATCGCGGCCTAGAGCAAGACGTTTCCCGTTGAATATGGCTCATAACACCCCTTGTATTAC
TGTTTATGTAAGCAGACAGTTTTATTGTTCATGACCAAAATCCCTTAACGTGAGTTTTCGTTCCACTGAG
CGTCAGACCCCGTAGAAAAGATCAAAGGATCTTCTTGAGATCCTTTTTTTCTGCGCGTAATCTGCTGCTT
GCAAACAAAAAAACCACCGCTACCAGCGGTGGTTTGTTTGCCGGATCAAGAGCTACCAACTCTTTTTCCG
AAGGTAACTGGCTTCAGCAGAGCGCAGATACCAAATACTGTCCTTCTAGTGTAGCCGTAGTTAGGCCACC
ACTTCAAGAACTCTGTAGCACCGCCTACATACCTCGCTCTGCTAATCCTGTTACCAGTGGCTGCTGCCAG
TGGCGATAAGTCGTGTCTTACCGGGTTGGACTCAAGACGATAGTTACCGGATAAGGCGCAGCGGTCGGGC
TGAACGGGGGGTTCGTGCACACAGCCCAGCTTGGAGCGAACGACCTACACCGAACTGAGATACCTACAGC
GTGAGCTATGAGAAAGCGCCACGCTTCCCGAAGGGAGAAAGGCGGACAGGTATCCGGTAAGCGGCAGGGT
CGGAACAGGAGAGCGCACGAGGGAGCTTCCAGGGGGAAACGCCTGGTATCTTTATAGTCCTGTCGGGTTT
CGCCACCTCTGACTTGAGCGTCGATTTTTGTGATGCTCGTCAGGGGGGCGGAGCCTATGGAAAAACGCCA
GCAACGCGGCCTTTTTACGGTTCCTGGCCTTTTGCTGGCCTTTTGCTCACATGTTCTTTCCTGCGTTATC
CCCTGATTCTGTGGATAACCGTATTACCGCCTTTGAGTGAGCTGATACCGCTCGCCGCAGCCGAACGACC
GAGCGCAGCGAGTCAGTGAGCGAGGAAGCGGAAGAGCGCCTGATGCGGTATTTTCTCCTTACGCATCTGT
GCGGTATTTCACACCGCAATGGTGCACTCTCAGTACAATCTGCTCTGATGCCGCATAGTTAAGCCAGTAT
ACACTCCGCTATCGCTACGTGACTGGGTCATGGCTGCGCCCCGACACCCGCCAACACCCGCTGACGCGCC
CTGACGGGCTTGTCTGCTCCCGGCATCCGCTTACAGACAAGCTGTGACCGTCTCCGGGAGCTGCATGTGT
CAGAGGTTTTCACCGTCATCACCGAAACGCGCGAGGCAGCTGCGGTAAAGCTCATCAGCGTGGTCCTGAA
GCGATTCACAGATGTCTGCCTGTTCATCCGCGTCCAGCTCGTTGAGTTTCTCCAGAAGCGTTAATGTCTG
GCTTCTGATAAAGCGGGCCATGTTAAGGGCGGTTTTTTCCTGTTTGGTCACTGATGCCTCCGTGTAAGGG
GGATTTCTGTTCATGGGGGTAATGATACCGATGAAACGAGAGAGGATGCTCACGATACGGGTTACTGATG
ATGAACATGCCCGGTTACTGGAACGTTGTGAGGGTAAACAACTGGCGGTATGGATGCGGCGGGACCAGAG
AAAAATCACTCAGGGTCAATGCCAGCGCTTCGTTAATACAGATGTAGGTGTTCCACAGGGTAGCCAGCAG
CATCCTGCGATGCAGATCCGGAACATAATGGTGCAGGGCGCTGACTTCCGCGTTTCCAGACTTTACGAAA
CACGGAAACCGAAGACCATTCATGTTGTTGCTCAGGTCGCAGACGTTTTGCAGCAGCAGTCGCTTCACGT
TCGCTCGCGTATCGGTGATTCATTCTGCTAACCAGTAAGGCAACCCCGCCAGCCTAGCCGGGTCCTCAAC
GACAGGAGCACGATCATGCGCACCCGTGGGGCCGCCATGCCGGCGATAATGGCCTGCTTCTCGCCGAAAC
GTTTGGTGGCGGGACCAGTGACGAAGGCTTGAGCGAGGGCGTGCAAGATTCCGAATACCGCAAGCGACAG
GCCGATCATCGTCGCGCTCCAGCGAAAGCGGTCCTCGCCGAAAATGACCCAGAGCGCTGCCGGCACCTGT
CCTACGAGTTGCATGATAAAGAAGACAGTCATAAGTGCGGCGACGATAGTCATGCCCCGCGCCCACCGGA
AGGAGCTGACTGGGTTGAAGGCTCTCAAGGGCATCGGTCGAGATCCCGGTGCCTAATGAGTGAGCTAACT
TACATTAATTGCGTTGCGCTCACTGCCCGCTTTCCAGTCGGGAAACCTGTCGTGCCAGCTGCATTAATGA
ATCGGCCAACGCGCGGGGAGAGGCGGTTTGCGTATTGGGCGCCAGGGTGGTTTTTCTTTTCACCAGTGAG
ACGGGCAACAGCTGATTGCCCTTCACCGCCTGGCCCTGAGAGAGTTGCAGCAAGCGGTCCACGCTGGTTT
GCCCCAGCAGGCGAAAATCCTGTTTGATGGTGGTTAACGGCGGGATATAACATGAGCTGTCTTCGGTATC
GTCGTATCCCACTACCGAGATATCCGCACCAACGCGCAGCCCGGACTCGGTAATGGCGCGCATTGCGCCC
AGCGCCATCTGATCGTTGGCAACCAGCATCGCAGTGGGAACGATGCCCTCATTCAGCATTTGCATGGTTT
GTTGAAAACCGGACATGGCACTCCAGTCGCCTTCCCGTTCCGCTATCGGCTGAATTTGATTGCGAGTGAG
ATATTTATGCCAGCCAGCCAGACGCAGACGCGCCGAGACAGAACTTAATGGGCCCGCTAACAGCGCGATT
TGCTGGTGACCCAATGCGACCAGATGCTCCACGCCCAGTCGCGTACCGTCTTCATGGGAGAAAATAATAC
TGTTGATGGGTGTCTGGTCAGAGACATCAAGAAATAACGCCGGAACATTAGTGCAGGCAGCTTCCACAGC
AATGGCATCCTGGTCATCCAGCGGATAGTTAATGATCAGCCCACTGACGCGTTGCGCGAGAAGATTGTGC
ACCGCCGCTTTACAGGCTTCGACGCCGCTTCGTTCTACCATCGACACCACCACGCTGGCACCCAGTTGAT
CGGCGCGAGATTTAATCGCCGCGACAATTTGCGACGGCGCGTGCAGGGCCAGACTGGAGGTGGCAACGCC
AATCAGCAACGACTGTTTGCCCGCCAGTTGTTGTGCCACGCGGTTGGGAATGTAATTCAGCTCCGCCATC
GCCGCTTCCACTTTTTCCCGCGTTTTCGCAGAAACGTGGCTGGCCTGGTTCACCACGCGGGAAACGGTCT
GATAAGAGACACCGGCATACTCTGCGACATCGTATAACGTTACTGGTTTCACATTCACCACCCTGAATTG
ACTCTCTTCCGGGCGCTATCATGCCATACCGCGAAAGGTTTTGCGCCATTCGATGGTGTCCGGGATCTCG
ACGCTCTCCCTTATGCGACTCCTGCATTAGGAAGCAGCCCAGTAGTAGGTTGAGGCCGTTGAGCACCGCC
GCCGCAAGGAATGGTGCATGCAAGGAGATGGCGCCCAACAGTCCCCCGGCCACGGGGCCTGCCACCATAC
CCACGCCGAAACAAGCGCTCATGAGCCCGAAGTGGCGAGCCCGATCTTCCCCATCGGTGATGTCGGCGAT
ATAGGCGCCAGCAACCGCACCTGTGGCGCCGGTGATGCCGGCCACGATGCGTCCGGCGTAGAGGATCGAG
ATCTCGATCCCGCGAAATTAATACGACTCACTATAGGGGAATTGTGAGCGGATAACAATTCCCCT
Features (pLannotate 1.2.2; 21 found; start..end, strand, type, name):
     12..34      +  RBS            RBS: efficient ribosome binding site from bacteriophage T7 gene 10 (Olins and Rangwala, 1989)
     66..578     +  CDS            Nluc: NanoLuc® luciferase human codon-optimized
    621..1066    +  promoter       sacB promoter: sacR; sacB promoter and control region
   1067..2488    +  CDS            SacB: secreted levansucrase that renders bacterial growth sensitive to sucrose; Bacillus subtilis sacB; negative selection marker
   2596..2613    +  CDS            9xHis (fragment): 9xHis affinity tag
   2623..2672    +  CDS            SET1 (fragment): solubility-enhancement tag derived from T7 phage gene 10B
   2680..2727    +  terminator     T7 terminator: transcription terminator for bacteriophage T7 RNA polymerase
   2764..3192    +  rep_origin     f1 ori (sequence partly withheld): f1 bacteriophage origin of replication; arrow indicates direction of (+) strand synthesis
   3245..3302    +  promoter       AmpR promoter (fragment): bla
   3311..4126    -  CDS            KanR: aminoglycoside phosphotransferase; aph(3')-Ia; confers resistance to kanamycin in bacteria or G418 (Geneticin®) in eukaryotes
   4248..4836    +  rep_origin     ori: high-copy-number ColE1/pMB1/pBR322/pUC origin of replication
   5022..5161    -  misc_feature   bom: basis of mobility region from pBR322
   5263..5454    -  CDS            rop: Rop protein, which maintains plasmids at low copy number; rop
   5471..5851    +  CDS            YPB1_ECOLX: Protein predicted: Swiss-Prot protein existence level 4. From Escherichia coli.
   5923..6214    -  CDS            TcR (fragment): tetracycline efflux protein; tet; confers resistance to tetracycline
   6229..6250    -  protein_bind   CAP binding site: CAP binding activates transcription in the presence of cAMP. E. coli catabolite activator protein
   6263..7345    -  CDS            lacI: lac repressor; lacI; The lac repressor binds to the lac operator to inhibit transcription in E. coli. This inhibition can be relieved by adding lactose or isopropyl-β-D-thiogalactopyranoside (IPTG).
   7346..7423    -  promoter       lacI promoter: lacI
   7431..7710    -  CDS            TcR (fragment): tetracycline efflux protein; tet; confers resistance to tetracycline
   7732..7750    +  promoter       T7 promoter: promoter for bacteriophage T7 RNA polymerase
   7751..7775    +  protein_bind   lac operator: The lac repressor binds to the lac operator to inhibit transcription in E. coli. This inhibition can be relieved by adding lactose or isopropyl-β-D-thiogalactopyranoside (IPTG). lac repressor encoded by lacI
