[The description below was written by a language model from this plasmid's Addgene catalogue record and pLannotate feature annotations shown in this document.]
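Description:
pNH-NanoLuc is an empty bacterial expression backbone for producing a target protein in E. coli as a fusion with NanoLuc luciferase at its N-terminus. It derives from pNH-TrxT, with the thioredoxin tag replaced by the NanoLuc coding sequence, which sits ahead of a TEV protease cleavage site according to the depositor (the TEV site itself is not called out in the feature table). The roughly 7.8 kb plasmid has a pET-like architecture. It is selected with kanamycin through an aph(3')-Ia resistance gene and replicates from a ColE1/pBR322-type origin. The accompanying rop gene and bom region are consistent with the catalogue's low-copy designation. An f1 origin and remnants of a tetracycline resistance gene are also present as backbone carry-over.

Expression is driven by a T7 promoter with an adjacent lac operator, followed by the phage T7 gene 10 ribosome binding site and a human codon-optimized Nluc open reading frame, and ends at a T7 terminator. A plasmid-borne lacI gene supplies repressor, so transcription depends on T7 RNA polymerase in the host and is inducible with IPTG. Downstream of Nluc lies a sacB cassette with its own promoter, encoding levansucrase, which makes cells sucrose-sensitive. Its position suggests it is a stuffer displaced when a target gene is inserted, allowing counter-selection against uncut or parental vector, although the record does not describe the cloning method. Short annotated fragments resembling a His tag and a T7 gene 10-derived sequence lie between sacB and the terminator; whether they are functional is not stated. The associated publication places the vector in a toolbox for studying ADP-ribosyl binding proteins, where luciferase fusions can serve as luminescent probes.
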