Addgene plasmid #173075: pNH-NanoLuc
Purpose: (Empty Backbone) Expression vector for E. coli producing target protein with N-terminal Nanoluciferase fusion
Depositing lab: Lari Lehtiö. Depositing organization: University of Oulu. Publication: A molecular toolbox for ADP-ribosyl binding proteins. Sowa ST, Galera-Prat A, Wazir S, Alanen HI, Maksimainen MM, Lehtio L. Cell Rep Methods. 2021 Dec 20;1(8):100121. doi: 10.1016/j.crmeth.2021.100121. Epub 2021 Nov 11. PubMed 34786571.
Backbone
  Vector backbone: pNH-TrxT (but TrxT removed)
  Backbone manufacturer: Opher Gileadi (Addgene plasmid 26106)
  Vector type: Bacterial Expression
Growth in bacteria
  Bacterial resistance: Kanamycin, 50 μg/mL
  Growth temperature: 37°C
  Growth strain: DH5alpha
  Copy number: Low Copy
Gene/Insert
  Gene/Insert name: None
Terms and licenses: Academic/Nonprofit Terms; Industry Terms: Not Available to Industry
Depositor comments: pNH-TrxT that contains the sequence of Nanoluciferase in place of TrxT before the TEV cleavage site. Please visit https://www.biorxiv.org/content/10.1101/2021.05.31.445082v2 for bioRxiv preprint.
How to cite: pNH-NanoLuc was a gift from Lari Lehtiö (Addgene plasmid # 173075 ; http://n2t.net/addgene:173075 ; RRID:Addgene_173075)
